Addgene plasmid #129900: pRDAX-111 C-Tag miRFP670[1] L10 FKBP EBPF2
Purpose: PPI (BiFC/TriFC) assay vector
Depositing lab: Gary Lewin. Depositing organization: Max-Delbrueck-Centrum fuer Molekulare Medizin (MDC).
Backbone
  Vector backbone: custom built
  Vector type: Mammalian Expression
Growth in bacteria
  Bacterial resistance: Ampicillin, 100 μg/mL
  Growth temperature: 37°C
  Growth strain: DH5alpha
  Copy number: High Copy
Gene/Insert
  Gene/Insert name: FKBP
  Species: M. musculus (mouse)
  Cloning method: Restriction Enzyme; 5′ cloning site unknown (unknown if destroyed); 3′ cloning site unknown (unknown if destroyed)
Terms and licenses: Academic/Nonprofit Terms; Industry Terms: Not Available to Industry
How to cite: pRDAX-111 C-Tag miRFP670[1] L10 FKBP EBPF2 was a gift from Gary Lewin (Addgene plasmid # 129900 ; http://n2t.net/addgene:129900 ; RRID:Addgene_129900)
