[The description below was written by a language model from this plasmid's Addgene catalogue record and pLannotate feature annotations shown in this document.]
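Description:
pRDAX-111 C-Tag miRFP670[1] L10 FKBP EBPF2 is a custom-built mammalian expression plasmid of about 6.6 kb, designed as a protein–protein interaction assay vector for bimolecular or trimolecular fluorescence complementation (BiFC/TriFC). It is propagated in E. coli as a high-copy plasmid through a ColE1/pUC-type origin and is selected with ampicillin via the β-lactamase gene and its native promoter. No mammalian selection marker is annotated, which suggests transient use.

The expression cassette is driven by the human CMV immediate-early enhancer and promoter, followed by a chimeric β-globin/immunoglobulin intron that promotes efficient mRNA processing. The first open reading frame encodes FKBP (FKBP12/FKBP1A), followed after a short gap by a fragment of the near-infrared, biliverdin-dependent fluorescent protein miRFP670. This matches the name, which indicates a C-terminal tag consisting of split fragment 1 joined through an "L10" linker. The catalogue lists the insert as mouse, whereas the automated annotation matched the human FKBP1A entry; the two orthologues are very similar and the record does not resolve the difference. On its own the miRFP670 fragment should be non-fluorescent, with signal restored only when a partner protein carrying the complementary fragment is brought close by.

Downstream, an EMCV IRES drives translation of EBFP2 from the same transcript, giving a blue fluorescent marker for transfected cells and for relative expression level. A second chimeric intron, a WPRE and the bGH polyadenylation signal complete the unit. A further β-globin fragment and a rabbit β-globin poly(A) signal lie beyond it. FKBP is commonly used as a rapamycin-inducible dimerisation partner, so this construct plausibly serves as a control or reference, though the record does not say so.
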