Features (pLannotate 1.2.2; 17 found; start..end, strand, type, name):
    155..532     +  enhancer       CMV enhancer: human cytomegalovirus immediate early enhancer
    534..733     +  promoter       CMV promoter: human cytomegalovirus (CMV) immediate early promoter
    872..1004    +  intron         chimeric intron: chimera between introns from human β-globin and immunoglobulin heavy chain genes
   1025..1348    +  CDS            FKBP1A: FKB1A_HUMAN - Also known as FKBP1, FKBP12. Experimental evidence at protein level: Swiss-Prot protein existence level 1. Keeps in an inactive conformation TGFBR1, the TGF-beta type I serine/threonine kinase receptor, preventing TGF-beta receptor activation in absence of ligand. Recruits SMAD7 to ACVR1B which prevents the association of SMAD2 and SMAD3 with the activin receptor complex, thereby blocking the activin signal. May modulate the RYR1 calcium channel activity. PPIases accelerate the folding of proteins. It catalyzes the cis-trans isomerization of proline imidic peptide bonds in oligop
   1379..1753    +  CDS            miRFP670 (fragment): miRFP670 is a basic (constitutively fluorescent) near ir fluorescent protein published in 2016, derived from Rhodopseudomonas palustris. It has low acid sensitivity. It requires the cofactor biliverdin for fluorescence.
   1770..2356    +  misc_feature   IRES2: internal ribosome entry site (IRES) of the encephalomyocarditis virus (EMCV)
   2357..3076    +  CDS            EBFP2: enhanced blue variant of GFP (Ai et al., 2007) mammalian codon-optimized
   3122..3254    +  intron         chimeric intron: chimera between introns from human β-globin and immunoglobulin heavy chain genes
   3263..3851    +  misc_feature   WPRE: woodchuck hepatitis virus posttranscriptional regulatory element
   3855..3871    +  misc_feature   MCS (fragment): pUC18/19 multiple cloning site
   3884..3995    +  polyA_signal   bGH poly(A) signal: bovine growth hormone polyadenylation signal
   4091..4109    -  promoter       T3 promoter: promoter for bacteriophage T3 RNA polymerase
   4168..4242    +  CDS            HBB (fragment): HBB_PONPY - Experimental evidence at transcript level: Swiss-Prot protein existence level 2. Involved in oxygen transport from the lung to the various peripheral tissues. From Pongo pygmaeus (Bornean orangutan).
   4313..4368    +  polyA_signal   β-globin poly(A) signal: rabbit β-globin polyadenylation signal (Gil and Proudfoot, 1987)
   4747..5335    -  rep_origin     ori: high-copy-number ColE1/pMB1/pBR322/pUC origin of replication
   5506..6366    -  CDS            AmpR: β-lactamase; bla; confers resistance to ampicillin, carbenicillin, and related antibiotics
   6367..6471    -  promoter       AmpR promoter: bla
>Addgene plasmid #129900 | pRDAX-111 C-Tag miRFP670[1] L10 FKBP EBPF2 | depositor full sequence | sequence record 249278 | Full Sequence
GCCTGCCTCCAGGCCTCAATATTGGCCATTAGCCATATTATTCATTGGTTATATAGCATAAATCAATATT
GGCTATTGGCCATTGCATACGTTGTATCTATATCATAATATGTACATTTATATTGGCTCATGTCCAATAT
GACCGCCATGTTGGCATTGATTATTGACTAGTTATTAATAGTAATCAATTACGGGGTCATTAGTTCATAG
CCCATATATGGAGTTCCGCGTTACATAACTTACGGTAAATGGCCCGCCTGGCTGACCGCCCAACGACCCC
CGCCCATTGACGTCAATAATGACGTATGTTCCCATAGTAACGCCAATAGGGACTTTCCATTGACGTCAAT
GGGTGGAGTATTTACGGTAAACTGCCCACTTGGCAGTACATCAAGTGTATCATATGCCAAGTCCGCCCCC
TATTGACGTCAATGACGGTAAATGGCCCGCCTGGCATTATGCCCAGTACATGACCTTACGGGACTTTCCT
ACTTGGCAGTACATCTACGTATTAGTCATCGCTATTACCATGGTGATGCGGTTTTGGCAGTACACCAATG
GGCGTGGATAGCGGTTTGACTCACGGGGATTTCCAAGTCTCCACCCCATTGACGTCAATGGGAGTTTGTT
TTGGCACCAAAATCAACGGGACTTTCCAAAATGTCGTAATAACCCCGCCCCGTTGACGCAAATGGGCGGT
AGGCGTGTACGGTGGGAGGTCTATATAAGCAGAGCTCGTTTAGTGAACCGTCAGATCACTAGAAGCTTTA
TTGCGGTAGTTTATCACAGTTAAATTGCTAACGCAGTCAGTGCTTCTGACACAACAGTCTCGAACTTAAG
CTGCAGAAGTTGGTCGTGAGGCACTGGGCAGGTAAGTATCAAGGTTACAAGACAGGTTTAAGGAGACCAA
TAGAAACTGGGCTTGTCGAGACAGAGAAGACTCTTGCGTTTCTGATAGGCACCTATTGGTCTTACTGACA
TCCACTTTGCCTTTCTCTCCACAGGTGTCCACTCCCAGGCCACCATGGGAGTGCAGGTGGAAACCATCTC
CCCAGGAGACGGGCGCACCTTCCCCAAGCGCGGCCAGACCTGCGTGGTGCACTACACCGGGATGCTTGAA
GATGGAAAGAAATTTGATTCCTCCCGGGACAGAAACAAGCCCTTTAAGTTTATGCTAGGCAAGCAGGAGG
TGATCCGAGGCTGGGAAGAAGGGGTTGCCCAGATGAGTGTGGGTCAGAGAGCCAAACTGACTATATCTCC
AGATTATGCCTATGGTGCCACTGGGCACCCAGGCATCATCCCACCACATGCCACTCTCGTCTTCGATGTG
GAGCTTCTAAAACTGGAAGGGAGCTCTGCCAGCGGTGGCAGCACCAGTGTGGCTGGGCATGCTAGCGGTT
CTCCTGCCTTTGGCACCGCTAGTCACTCCAACTGCGAGCACGAGGAGATCCATCTTGCTGGGAGTATCCA
GCCTCACGGAGCCCTTCTGGTCGTTAGCGAACACGATCACCGTGTGATTCAGGCAAGCGCGAATGCAGCC
GAGTTCCTCAACCTGGGCAGTGTGCTGGGAGTTCCCTTGGCCGAAATCGACGGAGATCTGCTGATCAAGA
TTCTGCCCCATCTCGATCCGACAGCTGAAGGCATGCCAGTAGCAGTTAGGTGTCGCATTGGGAATCCGTC
CACCGAGTATTGCGGTCTGATGCATAGGCCACCAGAAGGAGGGCTGATTATCGAGCTGGAAAGAGCGGGA
CCCTAAGAATTCAGATCCGCCCCTCTCCCTCCCCCCCCCCTAACGTTACTGGCCGAAGCCGCTTGGAATA
AGGCCGGTGTGCGTTTGTCTATATGTTATTTTCCACCATATTGCCGTCTTTTGGCAATGTGAGGGCCCGG
AAACCTGGCCCTGTCTTCTTGACGAGCATTCCTAGGGGTCTTTCCCCTCTCGCCAAAGGAATGCAAGGTC
TGTTGAATGTCGTGAAGGAAGCAGTTCCTCTGGTAGCTTCTTGAAGACAAACAACGTCTGTAGCGACCCT
TTGCAGGCAGCGGAACCCCCCACCTGGCGACAGGTGCCTCTGCGGCCAAAAGCCACGTGTATAAGATACA
CCTGCAAAGGCGGCACAACCCCAGTGCCACGTTGTGAGTTGGATAGTTGTGGAAAGAGTCAAATGGCTCT
CCTCAAGCGTATTCAACAAGGGGCTGAAGGATGCCCAGAAGGTACCCCATTGTATGGGATCTGATCTGGG
GCCTCGGTACACATGCTTTACATGTGTTTAGTCGAGGTTAAAAAAACGTCTAGGCCCCCCGAACCACGGG
GACGTGGTTTTCCTTTGAAAAACACGATGATAATATGGCCACAACCATGGTGAGCAAGGGCGAGGAGCTG
TTCACCGGGGTGGTGCCCATCCTGGTCGAGCTGGACGGCGACGTAAACGGCCACAAGTTCAGCGTGAGGG
GCGAGGGCGAGGGCGATGCCACCAACGGCAAGCTGACCCTGAAGTTCATCTGCACCACCGGCAAGCTGCC
CGTGCCCTGGCCCACCCTCGTGACCACCCTGAGCCACGGCGTGCAGTGCTTCGCCCGCTACCCCGACCAC
ATGAAGCAGCACGACTTCTTCAAGTCCGCCATGCCCGAAGGCTACGTCCAGGAGCGCACCATCTTCTTCA
AGGACGACGGCACCTACAAGACCCGCGCCGAGGTGAAGTTCGAGGGCGACACCCTGGTGAACCGCATCGA
GCTGAAGGGCGTCGACTTCAAGGAGGACGGCAACATCCTGGGGCACAAGCTGGAGTACAACTTCAACAGC
CACAACATCTATATCATGGCCGTCAAGCAGAAGAACGGCATCAAGGTGAACTTCAAGATCCGCCACAACG
TGGAGGACGGCAGCGTGCAGCTCGCCGACCACTACCAGCAGAACACCCCCATCGGCGACGGCCCCGTGCT
GCTGCCCGACAGCCACTACCTGAGCACCCAGTCCGTGCTGAGCAAAGACCCCAACGAGAAGCGCGATCAC
ATGGTCCTGCTGGAGTTCCGCACCGCCGCCGGGATCACTCTCGGCATGGACGAGCTGTACAAGTAAACCG
GTGCTCGAGGTACCGATGAATAGCTAAGGTCGAGGCCGCAGGTAAGTATCAAGGTTACAAGACAGGTTTA
AGGAGACCAATAGAAACTGGGCTTGTCGAGACAGAGAAGACTCTTGCGTTTCTGATAGGCACCTATTGGT
CTTACTGACATCCACTTTGCCTTTCTCTCCACAGGTGTCGACAATCAACCTCTGGATTACAAAATTTGTG
AAAGATTGACTGGTATTCTTAACTATGTTGCTCCTTTTACGCTATGTGGATACGCTGCTTTAATGCCTTT
GTATCATGCTATTGCTTCCCGTATGGCTTTCATTTTCTCCTCCTTGTATAAATCCTGGTTGCTGTCTCTT
TATGAGGAGTTGTGGCCCGTTGTCAGGCAACGTGGCGTGGTGTGCACTGTGTTTGCTGACGCAACCCCCA
CTGGTTGGGGCATTGCCACCACCTGTCAGCTCCTTTCCGGGACTTTCGCTTTCCCCCTCCCTATTGCCAC
GGCGGAACTCATCGCCGCCTGCCTTGCCCGCTGCTGGACAGGGGCTCGGCTGTTGGGCACTGACAATTCC
GTGGTGTTGTCGGGGAAGCTGACGTCCTTTCCATGGCTGCTCGCCTGTGTTGCCACCTGGATTCTGCGCG
GGACGTCCTTCTGCTACGTCCCTTCGGCCCTCAATCCAGCGGACCTTCCTTCCCGCGGCCTGCTGCCGGC
TCTGCGGCCTCTTCCGCGTCTTCGCCTTCGCCCTCAGACGAGTCGGATCTCCCTTTGGGCCGCCTCCCCG
CCTGGAATTCGAGCTCGGTACGATCAGCCTCGACTGTGCCTTCTAGTTGCCAGCCATCTGTTGTTTGCCC
CTCCCCCGTGCCTTCCTTGACCCTGGAAGGTGCCACTCCCACTGTCCTTTCCTAATAAAATGAGGAAATT
GCATCGCATTGTCTGAGTAGGTGTCATTCTATTCTGGGGGGTGGGGTGGGGCAGGACAGCAAGGGGGAGG
ATTGGGAAGACAATAGCCCAGCTTTTGTTCCCTTTAGTGAGGGTTAATTGCGCGCTTGGCGTAATCATGG
TCATAGCTGTTTCCTGTGTGAAATTGTTATCCGCTAATTCACTCCTCAGGTGCAGGCTGCCTATCAGAAG
GTGGTGGCTGGTGTGGCCAATGCCCTGGCTCACAAATACCACTGAGATCTTTTTCCCTCTGCCAAAAATT
ATGGGGACATCATGAAGCCCCTTGAGCATCTGACTTCTGGCTAATAAAGGAAATTTATTTTCATTGCAAT
AGTGTGTTGGAATTTTTTGTGTCTCTCACTCGGAAGGACATATGGGAGGGCAAATCATTTAAAACATCAG
AATGAGTATTTGGTTTAGAGTTTGGCAACATATGCCCATATGCTGGCTGCCATGAACAAAGGTTGGCTAT
AAAGAGGTCATCAGTATATGAAACAGCCCCCTGCTGTCCATTCCTTATTCCATAGAAAAGCCTTGACTTG
AGGTTAGATTTTTTTTATATTTTGTTTTGTGTTATTTTTTTCTTTAACATCCCTAAAATTTTCCTTACAT
GTTTTACTAGCCAGATTTTTCCTCCTCTCCTGACTACTCCCAGTCATAGCTGTCCCTCTTCTCTTATGGA
GATCGGCCGGCCGCCGGCGTCGACGCGCGCGGCCGCGGCGCGCCGTTGCTGGCGTTTTTCCATAGGCTCC
GCCCCCCTGACGAGCATCACAAAAATCGACGCTCAAGTCAGAGGTGGCGAAACCCGACAGGACTATAAAG
ATACCAGGCGTTTCCCCCTGGAAGCTCCCTCGTGCGCTCTCCTGTTCCGACCCTGCCGCTTACCGGATAC
CTGTCCGCCTTTCTCCCTTCGGGAAGCGTGGCGCTTTCTCATAGCTCACGCTGTAGGTATCTCAGTTCGG
TGTAGGTCGTTCGCTCCAAGCTGGGCTGTGTGCACGAACCCCCCGTTCAGCCCGACCGCTGCGCCTTATC
CGGTAACTATCGTCTTGAGTCCAACCCGGTAAGACACGACTTATCGCCACTGGCAGCAGCCACTGGTAAC
AGGATTAGCAGAGCGAGGTATGTAGGCGGTGCTACAGAGTTCTTGAAGTGGTGGCCTAACTACGGCTACA
CTAGAAGAACAGTATTTGGTATCTGCGCTCTGCTGAAGCCAGTTACCTTCGGAAAAAGAGTTGGTAGCTC
TTGATCCGGCAAACAAACCACCGCTGGTAGCGGTGGTTTTTTTGTTTGCAAGCAGCAGATTACGCGCAGA
AAAAAAGGATCTCAAGAAGATCCTTTGATCTTTTCTACGGGGTCTGACGCTCAGTGGAACGAAAACTCAC
GTTAAGGGATTTTGGTCATGAGATTATCAAAAAGGATCTTCACCTAGATCCTTTTAAATTAAAAATGAAG
TTTTAAATCAATCTAAAGTATATATGAGTAAACTTGGTCTGACAGTTACCAATGCTTAATCAGTGAGGCA
CCTATCTCAGCGATCTGTCTATTTCGTTCATCCATAGTTGCCTGACTCCCCGTCGTGTAGATAACTACGA
TACGGGAGGGCTTACCATCTGGCCCCAGTGCTGCAATGATACCGCGAGACCCACGCTCACCGGCTCCAGA
TTTATCAGCAATAAACCAGCCAGCCGGAAGGGCCGAGCGCAGAAGTGGTCCTGCAACTTTATCCGCCTCC
ATCCAGTCTATTAATTGTTGCCGGGAAGCTAGAGTAAGTAGTTCGCCAGTTAATAGTTTGCGCAACGTTG
TTGCCATTGCTACAGGCATCGTGGTGTCACGCTCGTCGTTTGGTATGGCTTCATTCAGCTCCGGTTCCCA
ACGATCAAGGCGAGTTACATGATCCCCCATGTTGTGCAAAAAAGCGGTTAGCTCCTTCGGTCCTCCGATC
GTTGTCAGAAGTAAGTTGGCCGCAGTGTTATCACTCATGGTTATGGCAGCACTGCATAATTCTCTTACTG
TCATGCCATCCGTAAGATGCTTTTCTGTGACTGGTGAGTACTCAACCAAGTCATTCTGAGAATAGTGTAT
GCGGCGACCGAGTTGCTCTTGCCCGGCGTCAATACGGGATAATACCGCGCCACATAGCAGAACTTTAAAA
GTGCTCATCATTGGAAAACGTTCTTCGGGGCGAAAACTCTCAAGGATCTTACCGCTGTTGAGATCCAGTT
CGATGTAACCCACTCGTGCACCCAACTGATCTTCAGCATCTTTTACTTTCACCAGCGTTTCTGGGTGAGC
AAAAACAGGAAGGCAAAATGCCGCAAAAAAGGGAATAAGGGCGACACGGAAATGTTGAATACTCATACTC
TTCCTTTTTCAATATTATTGAAGCATTTATCAGGGTTATTGTCTCATGAGCGGATACATATTTGAATGTA
TTTAGAAAAATAAACAAATAGGGGTTCCGCGCACATTTCCCCGAAAAGTGCCACCTGACGTCTAAGAAAC
CATTATTATCATGACATTAACCTATAAAAATAGGCGTATCACGAGGCCCTTTCGTCTACGCGCGCGCCGG
CGGCGCGCCGTCGACGGCCGGCCGCGGCCGC
